>Addgene plasmid #199149 | RB821 | addgene full sequence | sequence record 391705 | Addgene NGS Result
TCGCGCGTTTCGGTGATGACGGTGAAAACCTCTGACACATGCAGCTCCCGGAGACGGTCACAGCTTGTCT
GTAAGCGGATGCCGGGAGCAGACAAGCCCGTCAGGGCGCGTCAGCGGGTGTTGGCGGGTGTCGGGGCTGG
CTTAACTATGCGGCATCAGAGCAGATTGTACTGAGAGTGCACCATAGATCACGACATTACTATATATATA
ATATAGGAAGCATTTAATAGAACAGCATCGTAATATATGTGTACTTTGCAGTTATGACGCCAGATGGCAG
TAGTGGAAGATATTCTTTATTGAAAAATAGCTTGTCACCTTACGTACAATCTTGATCCGGAGCTTTTCTT
TTTTTGCCGATTAAGAATTAATTCGGTCGAAAAAAGAAAAGGAGAGGGCCAAGAGGGAGGGCATTGGTGA
CTATTGAGCACGTGAGTATACGTGATTAAGCACACAAAGGCAGCTTGGAGTATGTCTGTTATTAATTTCA
CAGGTAGTTCTGGTCCATTGGTGAAAGTTTGCGGCTTGCAGAGCACAGAGGCCGCAGAATGTGCTCTAGA
TTCCGATGCTGACTTGCTGGGTATTATATGTGTGCCCAATAGAAAGAGAACAATTGACCCGGTTATTGCA
AGGAAAATTTCAAGTCTTGTAAAAGCATATAAAAATAGTTCAGGCACTCCGAAATACTTGGTTGGCGTGT
TTCGTAATCAACCTAAGGAGGATGTTTTGGCTCTGGTCAATGATTACGGCATTGATATCGTCCAACTGCA
TGGAGATGAGTCGTGGCAAGAATACCAAGAGTTCCTCGGTTTGCCAGTTATTAAAAGACTCGTATTTCCA
AAAGACTGCAACATACTACTCAGTGCAGCTTCACAGAAACCTCATTCGTTTATTCCCTTGTTTGATTCAG
AAGCAGGTGGGACAGGTGAACTTTTGGATTGGAACTCGATTTCTGACTGGGTTGGAAGGCAAGAGAGCCC
CGAAAGCTTACATTTTATGTTAGCTGGTGGACTGACGCCAGAAAATGTTGGTGATGCGCTTAGATTAAAT
GGCGTTATTGGTGTTGATGTAAGCGGAGGTGTGGAGACAAATGGTGTAAAAGACTCTAACAAAATAGCAA
ATTTCGTCAAAAATGCTAAGAAATAGGTTATTACTGAGTAGTATTTATTTAAGTATTGTTTGTGCACTTG
CCGATCTATGCGGTGTGAAATACCGCACAGATGCGTAAGGAGAAAATACCGCATCAGGAAATTGTAAGCG
TTAATATTTTGTTAAAATTCGCGTTAAATTTTTGTTAAATCAGCTCATTTTTTAACCAATAGGCCGAAAT
CGGCAAAATCCCTTATAAATCAAAAGAATAGACCGAGATAGGGT
[37 nt withheld, positions 1375-1411]
AAAGAACGTGGACTCCAACGTCAAAGG
[49 nt withheld, positions 1439-1487]
T
[87 nt withheld, positions 1489-1575]
GGCCGGCTAGGCCTTAACCCACTGAATTCTACATCGAACAAGAGAAACCTTTTTTTTTACTTTTTTCAAA
CTTGAACAAAGAAAAGAAAAAGAAAAAGAAAAAGCAATCACAGCTTATTAACGATTCGTGTTTAAATAAT
CAATTGAAAGGAAAATAGAAGATTTTTGAAAAAAAGTTATTGGTATTTATTAACTTAATATATCAGTAAC
ATCAAGAGAAAGAAACTGAATTATAAACAGAGTATGTGAAGCAATTGCAATTGCAATTATTAGAGATCCA
GAAAACTGAATTGTGCTTGAATACCACTTGTTTACCGGCG
[124 nt withheld, positions 1896-2019]
CCATTCGCCATTCAGGCTGCGCAACTGTTGGGAAGGGCGATCGGTGCGGGCCTCTTCGCTATTACGCCAG
CTGGCGAAAGGGGGATGTGCTGCAAGGCGATTAAGTTGGGTAACGCCAGGGTTTTCCCAGTCACGACGTT
GTAAAACGACGGCCAGTGAATTGTAATACGACTCACTATAGGGCGAATTGGGTACCGAATTCGAGCTCGT
TTAAACGTCGACACTGGATGGCGGCGTTAGTATCGAATCGACAGCAGTATAGCGACCAGCATTCACATAC
GATTGACGCATGATATTACTTTCTGCGCACTTAACTTCGCATCTGGGCAGATGATGTCGAGGCGAAAAAA
AATATAAATCACGCTAACATTTGATTAAAATAGAACAACTACAATATAAAAAAACTATACAAATGACAAG
TTCTTGAAAACAAGAATCTTTTTATTGTCAGTACTGACTCGAGTTATTATGGACATGGCATAGACATATA
CAAAGCTTGTTCACCATCGGAAGCAGTACCATCGTATAAAGCAGTATCCAAACCACACAAAGTGAAACCC
ATTCTTCTATAAGCATGAATAGCTGGAGCATTAACATTGGTAACTTCCAACCACAAATGACCAGCACCTC
TTTCTCTGGCGAATTCAGTAGCCAAACCCATCAAAGCTCTACCAACACCATGACCTCTATGTTCTGGAGC
AACTTCAATATCTTCAACAGTCAATCTTCTGTTCCAACCAGAATAAGAAACAACAACGAAACCAGCCAAA
TCACCATCATCACCATAAGCAACGAAAGTTCTAGAATCTGGATCACCATCTTCACCAGCATCGGATTCAT
CATCGGATTCATCATCTGGGAAAACCTTAGTCAATGGTGGATCAACTGGAACTTCTCTCAAAGTGAAACC
ATCACCAGTAGCAGTAACTCTAAAAACAGTATCGGTAGTGAAAGAACCATCCAAAGCTTCAATAGCTTCA
GCATCACCTGGAACAGAAGTTCTGTATCTATAAGCAGTATCATCCAAAGTAGTAGACATAATTGTAGGAT
CCGGTTGTTTATGTTCGGATGTGATGTGAGAACTGTATCCTAGCAAGATTTTAAAAGGAAGTATATGAAA
GAAGAACCTCAGTGGCAAATCCTAACCTTTTATATTTCTCTACAGGGGCGCGGCGTGGGGACAATTCAAC
GCGTCTGTGAGGGGAGCGTTTCCCTGCTCGCAGGTCTGCAGCGAGGAGCCGTAATTTTTGCTTCGCGCCG
TGCGGCCATCAAAATGTATGGACGCAAATGATTATACATGGGGATGTATGGGCTAAATGTACGGGCGACA
GTCACATCATGCCCCTGAGCTGCGCACGTCAAGACTGTCAAGGAGGGTATTCTGGGCCTCCATGTCGCTG
GCCGGGTGACCCGGCGGGGACGAGGCAAGCTTGATATCCCGCGGTGGAGCTCCAGCTTTTGTTCCCTTTA
GTGAGGGTTAATTTCGAGCTTGGCGTAATCATGGTCATAGCTGTTTCCTGTGTGAAATTGTTATCCGCTC
ACAATTCCACATGGCGGCCGCTCTAGAACTAGTGATGTCCACGAGGTCTCTACATTCTGTCAAGCGTGTC
CGTCGACCTGCAGCGTACGATCGATACCGTCGACCTCGAGGGGGGGCCGGAAGGACGATGAAGGAGAGAA
AGTAGTAAGACAATATGACTTTGGACAGACATGAGATAAAAGTTTTAAAGGACAAGAAAAGGTTCGGGTT
AAAAGATGAGTATTGTATTTTTTCAAAATATCAATGCTTTTTCTGTTCTTGGGTTAGTGGTACCACCATT
GGTGATAAAACCTTTGGGGAGCCTCCTCCGAGCTTTCTCTTTGTTACTTTTTTTCTCAACTGATACTTGT
CATTCTTACTACAATTACAGGCCTAGCCGGCCCAACATAGGAGCCGGAAGCATAAAGTGTAAAGCCTGGG
GTGCCTAATGAGTGAGCTAACTCACATTAATTGCGTTGCGCTCACTGCCCGCTTTCCAGTCGGGAAACCT
GTCGTGCCAGCTGCATTAATGAATCGGCCAACGCGCGGGGAGAGGCGGTTTGCGTATTGGGCGCTCTTCC
GCTTCCTCGCTCACTGACTCGCTGCGCTCGGTCGTTCGGCTGCGGCGAGCGGTATCAGCTCACTCAAAGG
CGGTAATACGGTTATCCACAGAATCAGGGGATAACGCAGGAAAGAACATGTGAGCAAAAGGCCAGCAAAA
GGCCAGGAACCGTAAAAAGGCCGCGTTGCTGGCGTTTTTCCATAGGCTCCGCCCCCCTGACGAGCATCAC
AAAAATCGACGCTCAAGTCAGAGGTGGCGAAACCCGACAGGACTATAAAGATACCAGGCGTTTCCCCCTG
GAAGCTCCCTCGTGCGCTCTCCTGTTCCGACCCTGCCGCTTACCGGATACCTGTCCGCCTTTCTCCCTTC
GGGAAGCGTGGCGCTTTCTCATAGCTCACGCTGTAGGTATCTCAGTTCGGTGTAGGTCGTTCGCTCCAAG
CTGGGCTGTGTGCACGAACCCCCCGTTCAGCCCGACCGCTGCGCCTTATCCGGTAACTATCGTCTTGAGT
CCAACCCGGTAAGACACGACTTATCGCCACTGGCAGCAGCCACTGGTAACAGGATTAGCAGAGCGAGGTA
TGTAGGCGGTGCTACAGAGTTCTTGAAGTGGTGGCCTAACTACGGCTACACTAGAAGAACAGTATTTGGT
ATCTGCGCTCTGCTGAAGCCAGTTACCTTCGGAAAAAGAGTTGGTAGCTCTTGATCCGGCAAACAAACCA
CCGCTGGTAGCGGTGGTTTTTTTGTTTGCAAGCAGCAGATTACGCGCAGAAAAAAAGGATCTCAAGAAGA
TCCTTTGATCTTTTCTACGGGGTCTGACGCTCAGTGGAACGAAAACTCACGTTAAGGGATTTTGGTCATG
AGATTATCAAAAAGGATCTTCACCTAGATCCTTTTAAATTAAAAATGAAGTTTTAAATCAATCTAAAGTA
TATATGAGTAAACTTGGTCTGACAGTTACCAATGCTTAATCAGTGAGGCACCTATCTCAGCGATCTGTCT
ATTTCGTTCATCCATAGTTGCCTGACTCCCCGTCGTGTAGATAACTACGATACGGGAGGGCTTACCATCT
GGCCCCAGTGCTGCAATGATACCGCGAGACCCACGCTCACCGGCTCCAGATTTATCAGCAATAAACCAGC
CAGCCGGAAGGGCCGAGCGCAGAAGTGGTCCTGCAACTTTATCCGCCTCCATCCAGTCTATTAATTGTTG
CCGGGAAGCTAGAGTAAGTAGTTCGCCAGTTAATAGTTTGCGCAACGTTGTTGCCATTGCTACAGGCATC
GTGGTGTCACGCTCGTCGTTTGGTATGGCTTCATTCAGCTCCGGTTCCCAACGATCAAGGCGAGTTACAT
GATCCCCCATGTTGTGCAAAAAAGCGGTTAGCTCCTTCGGTCCTCCGATCGTTGTCAGAAGTAAGTTGGC
CGCAGTGTTATCACTCATGGTTATGGCAGCACTGCATAATTCTCTTACTGTCATGCCATCCGTAAGATGC
TTTTCTGTGACTGGTGAGTACTCAACCAAGTCATTCTGAGAATAGTGTATGCGGCGACCGAGTTGCTCTT
GCCCGGCGTCAATACGGGATAATACCGCGCCACATAGCAGAACTTTAAAAGTGCTCATCATTGGAAAACG
TTCTTCGGGGCGAAAACTCTCAAGGATCTTACCGCTGTTGAGATCCAGTTCGATGTAACCCACTCGTGCA
CCCAACTGATCTTCAGCATCTTTTACTTTCACCAGCGTTTCTGGGTGAGCAAAAACAGGAAGGCAAAATG
CCGCAAAAAAGGGAATAAGGGCGACACGGAAATGTTGAATACTCATACTCTTCCTTTTTCAATATTATTG
AAGCATTTATCAGGGTTATTGTCTCATGAGCGGATACATATTTGAATGTATTTAGAAAAATAAACAAATA
GGGGTTCCGCGCACATTTCCCCGAAAAGTGCCACCTGGGTCCTTTTCATCACGTGCTATAAAAATAATTA
TAATTTAAATTTTTTAATATAAATATATAAATTAAAAATAGAAAGTAAAAAAAGAAATTAAAGAAAAAAT
AGTTTTTGTTTTCCGAAGATGTAAAAGACTCTAGGGGGATCGCCAACAAATACTACCTTTTATCTTGCTC
TTCCTGCTCTCAGGTATTAATGCCGAATTGTTTCATCTTGTCTGTGTAGAAGACCACACACGAAAATCCT
GTGATTTTACATTTTACTTATCGTTAATCGAATGTATATCTATTTAATCTGCTTTTCTTGTCTAATAAAT
ATATATGTAAAGTACGCTTTTTGTTGAAATTTTTTAAACCTTTGTTTATTTTTTTTTCTTCATTCCGTAA
CTCTTCTACCTTCTTTATTTACTTTCTAAAATCCAAATACAAAACATAAAAATAAATAAACACAGAGTAA
ATTCCCAAATTATTCCATCATTAAAAGATACGAGGCGCGTGTAAGTTACAGGCAAGCGATCCGTCTAAGA
AACCATTATTATCATGACATTAACCTATAAAAATAGGCGTATCACGAGGCCCTTTCGTC
Features (pLannotate 1.2.2; 23 found; start..end, strand, type, name):
    137..186     +  misc_feature   bom (fragment): basis of mobility region from pBR322
    324..471     +  promoter       TRP1 promoter: S. cerevisiae TRP1
    472..1146    +  CDS            TRP1: phosphoribosylanthranilate isomerase, required for tryptophan biosynthesis; S. cerevisiae TRP1; yeast auxotrophic marker
   1197..1248    +  misc_feature   bom (fragment): basis of mobility region from pBR322
   1249..1576    -  rep_origin     M13 ori (fragment) (sequence partly withheld): M13 bacteriophage origin of replication; arrow indicates direction of (+) strand synthesis
   1890..2019    -  rep_origin     f1 ori (fragment) (sequence partly withheld): f1 bacteriophage origin of replication; arrow indicates direction of (+) strand synthesis
   2023..2180    -  CDS            lacZα (fragment): LacZα fragment of β-galactosidase; lacZ fragment
   2183..2201    +  promoter       T7 promoter: promoter for bacteriophage T7 RNA polymerase
   2274..2471    -  terminator     TEF terminator: Ashbya gossypii TEF terminator
   2489..3058    -  CDS            sta: STA_STRLA - Experimental evidence at protein level: Swiss-Prot protein existence level 1. Involved in resistance to streptothricin, a broad-spectrum antibiotic produced by streptomycetes. Detoxifies streptothricin via acetylation of the beta amino group of the first beta-lysyl moiety of streptothricin. From Streptomyces lavendulae.
   3072..3415    -  promoter       TEF promoter: Ashbya gossypii TEF promoter
   3484..3502    -  promoter       T3 promoter: promoter for bacteriophage T3 RNA polymerase
   3547..3563    -  protein_bind   lac operator: The lac repressor binds to the lac operator to inhibit transcription in E. coli. This inhibition can be relieved by adding lactose or isopropyl-β-D-thiogalactopyranoside (IPTG). lac repressor encoded by lacI
   3571..3593    +  misc_feature   MCS (fragment): pBluescript multiple cloning site
   3649..3677    +  misc_feature   MCS (fragment): pBluescript multiple cloning site
   3942..3972    -  promoter       lac promoter: promoter for the E. coli lac operon
   3987..4008    -  protein_bind   CAP binding site: CAP binding activates transcription in the presence of cAMP. E. coli catabolite activator protein
   4021..4113    -  CDS            lacI (fragment): lac repressor; lacI; The lac repressor binds to the lac operator to inhibit transcription in E. coli. This inhibition can be relieved by adding lactose or isopropyl-β-D-thiogalactopyranoside (IPTG).
   4296..4884    -  rep_origin     ori: high-copy-number ColE1/pMB1/pBR322/pUC origin of replication
   5055..5915    -  CDS            AmpR: β-lactamase; bla; confers resistance to ampicillin, carbenicillin, and related antibiotics
   5916..6020    -  promoter       AmpR promoter: bla
   6057..6560    +  misc_feature   CEN/ARS: S. cerevisiae CEN6 centromere fused to an autonomously replicating sequence
   6628..35      +  CDS            rop (fragment) (across the origin): Rop protein, which maintains plasmids at low copy number; rop
