[The description below was written by a language model from this plasmid's Addgene catalogue record and pLannotate feature annotations shown in this document.]
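Description:
RB821 is a pRS314-based yeast shuttle plasmid built to deliver a synthetic DNA barcode into the Candida albicans genome at the Neut5 locus, a site chosen for neutral integration. In E. coli it is maintained at high copy through a ColE1/pUC-type origin and selected with ampicillin via the AmpR (β-lactamase) gene and its native promoter. The pRS314 backbone also contributes the S. cerevisiae TRP1 auxotrophic marker with its own promoter and a CEN6/ARS element for low-copy centromeric maintenance in budding yeast. Fragments of the f1/M13 phage origin, lacZα, lac promoter/operator elements and flanking T7 and T3 promoters remain from the pBluescript-derived cloning region.

The selectable marker for Candida is a nourseothricin resistance cassette. It consists of a streptothricin acetyltransferase coding sequence, annotated as matching the Streptomyces lavendulae enzyme, placed between the Ashbya gossypii TEF promoter and TEF terminator. The insert is a 100 bp synthetic barcoding cassette cloned between SpeI and ClaI sites. Neither the barcode nor the Neut5 homology sequences are annotated in the feature table, so their exact positions and arrangement cannot be determined from the record, although several unannotated stretches lie around the interrupted multiple cloning site.

According to the depositor, the plasmid is linearised with NgoMIV before transformation, which presumably exposes ends that target integration at Neut5, and transformants are selected on nourseothricin. Marking strains with unique barcodes in this way allows them to be distinguished and tracked. The associated publication concerns aneuploidy, filamentation and host colonisation in C. albicans.
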