Addgene plasmid #199149: RB821
Purpose: This plasmid contains a barcoding cassette which gets integrated at Neut5 locus in Candida albicans genome
Depositing lab: Richard Bennett. Depositing organization: Brown University. Publication: Aneuploidy and gene dosage regulate filamentation and host colonization by Candida albicans. Kakade P, Sircaik S, Maufrais C, Ene IV, Bennett RJ. Proc Natl Acad Sci U S A. 2023 Mar 14;120(11):e2218163120. doi: 10.1073/pnas.2218163120. Epub 2023 Mar 9. PubMed 36893271.
Backbone
  Vector backbone: pRS314
  Backbone manufacturer: ATCC
  Backbone size w/o insert (bp): 6599
  Vector type: Yeast Expression
  Selectable markers: Nourseothricin
Growth in bacteria
  Bacterial resistance: Ampicillin, 100 μg/mL
  Growth temperature: 37°C
  Growth strain: DH5alpha
  Copy number: High Copy
Gene/Insert
  Gene/Insert name: 100 bp barcoding cassette
  Species: Synthetic
  Insert size (bp): 100
  Cloning method: Restriction Enzyme; 5′ cloning site SpeI (unknown if destroyed); 3′ cloning site ClaI (unknown if destroyed)
  Sequencing primers: 5′ GTGCCGTAAAGCACTAAATCGG; 3′ GTTACCTCACTCATTAGGCACCCC
Terms and licenses: Academic/Nonprofit Terms; Industry Terms: Not Available to Industry
Depositor comments: After restriction digestion with NgoMIV, this plasmid can be used to transform Candida strains which would barcode it with unique DNA barcodes
How to cite: RB821 was a gift from Richard Bennett (Addgene plasmid # 199149 ; http://n2t.net/addgene:199149 ; RRID:Addgene_199149)
