>Addgene plasmid #199149 | RB821 | depositor partial sequence | sequence record 385660 | Barcoding cassette containing BC29 cloned in pDIS3 at SpeI_ClaI sites by CPEC method
TGGCGGCCGCTCTAGAACTAGTGATGTCCACGAGGTCTCTACATTCTGTCAAGCGTGTCCGTCGACCTGC
AGCGTACGATCGATACCGTCGACCTCGAGG
